Addgene plasmid #230397: AiP14482 - pAAV-AiE0082h_3xC1-minBG-SYFP2-WPRE3-BGHpA (Alias: CN4482)
Purpose: AiE0082h_3xC1 is an enhancer sequence, designed to drive AAV-mediated transgene expression in specific populations of brain cells
Depositing lab: Allen Institute for Brain Science & Jonathan Ting. Depositing organization: Allen Institute. Publication: A suite of enhancer AAVs and transgenic mouse lines for genetic access to cortical cell types. Ben-Simon Y, Hooper M, Narayan S, Daigle TL, Dwivedi D, Way SW, Oster A, Stafford DA, Mich JK, Taormina MJ, Martinez RA, Opitz-Araya X, Roth JR, Alexander JR, Allen S, Amster A, Arbuckle J, Ayala A, Baker PM, Bakken TE, Barcelli T, Barta S, Bendrick J, Bertagnolli D, Bielstein C, Bishwakarma P, Bowlus J, Boyer G, Brouner K, Casian B, Casper T, Chakka AB, Chakrabarty R, Chance RK, Chavan S, Clark M, Colbert K, Collman F, Daniel S, Departee M, DiValentin P, Donadio N, Dotson N, Egdorf T, Fliss T, Gabitto M, Garcia J, Gary A, Gasperini M, Gloe J, Goldy J, Gore BB, Graybuck L, Greisman N, Haeseleer F, Halterman C, Haradon Z, Hastings SD, Helback O, Ho W, Hockemeyer D, Huang C, Huff S, Hunker A, Johansen N, Jones D, Juneau Z, Kalmbach B, Kannan M, Khem S, Kussick E, Kutsal R, Larsen R, Lee C, Lee AY, Leibly M, Lenz GH, Li S, Liang E, Lusk N, Madigan Z, Malloy J, Malone J, McCue R, Melchor J, Mollenkopf T, Moosman S, Morin E, Newman D, Ng L, Ngo K, Omstead V, Otto S, Oyama A, Pena N, Pham T, Phillips E, Pom CA, Potekhina L, Ransford S, Ray PL, Rette D, Reynoldson C, Rimorin C, Rocha D, Ruiz A, Sanchez REA, Sawyer L, Sedeno-Cortes A, Sevigny JP, Shapovalova N, Shepard N, Shulga L, Sigler AR, Siverts L, Soliman S, Somasundaram S, Staats B, Stewart K, Szelenyi E, Tieu M, Trader C, Tran A, van Velthoven CTJ, Walker M, Wang Y, Weed N, Wirthlin M, Wood T, Wynalda B, Yao Z, Zhou T, Ariza J, Dee N, Reding M, Ronellenfitch K, Mufti S, Sunkin SM, Smith KA, Esposito L, Waters J, Thyagarajan B, Yao S, Lein ES, Zeng H, Levi BP, Ngai J, Ting JT, Tasic B. Cell. 2025 May 16:S0092-8674(25)00513-6. doi: 10.1016/j.cell.2025.05.002. PubMed 40403729.
Backbone
  Vector backbone: pAAV2
  Vector type: AAV
Growth in bacteria
  Bacterial resistance: Ampicillin, 100 μg/mL
  Growth temperature: 37°C
  Growth strain: NEB Stable
  Copy number: High Copy
Gene/Insert
  Gene/Insert name: SYFP2
  Species: Synthetic
  Promoter: minBG
  Cloning method: Gibson Cloning
Terms and licenses: Academic/Nonprofit Terms; Industry Terms: Not Available to Industry
How to cite: AiP14482 - pAAV-AiE0082h_3xC1-minBG-SYFP2-WPRE3-BGHpA (Alias: CN4482) was a gift from Allen Institute for Brain Science & Jonathan Ting (Addgene plasmid # 230397 ; http://n2t.net/addgene:230397 ; RRID:Addgene_230397)
