[The description below was written by a language model from this plasmid's Addgene catalogue record and pLannotate feature annotations shown in this document.]
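Description:
AiP14482 - pAAV-AiE0082h_3xC1-minBG-SYFP2-WPRE3-BGHpA (alias CN4482) is an AAV transfer plasmid of about 5 kb built on a pAAV2 backbone, intended for packaging recombinant adeno-associated virus that reports enhancer activity in the brain. In bacteria it is maintained through a high-copy ColE1/pUC-type origin and selected with ampicillin via the β-lactamase gene and its own promoter. An f1 phage origin is also present, along with small remnants of the pBR322 bom and rop regions. The annotation finds one complete AAV2 inverted terminal repeat downstream of the cassette and only short ITR fragments at the upstream end, which may reflect how hard these repeats are to sequence and annotate. The ITRs flank the expression cassette and supply the cis signals needed for genome replication and encapsidation.

The payload is a simple enhancer-reporter unit. According to the name and catalogue entry, the AiE0082h_3xC1 enhancer sits upstream of the minimal beta-globin promoter (minBG). Neither element is picked up by the automated feature table, but the unannotated stretch between the left ITR fragments and the reporter is where they would lie. The name suggests a triplicated core of the enhancer, though the record does not spell this out. Because minBG has little activity alone, expression depends on the enhancer, which was designed to direct transgene expression to specific populations of brain cells. The record does not say which populations. The reporter is SYFP2, a rapidly maturing monomeric yellow fluorescent protein derived from Aequorea victoria. It is followed by WPRE3, a shortened woodchuck hepatitis virus posttranscriptional element (annotated as two WPRE fragments) that boosts transcript expression, and by the bovine growth hormone polyadenylation signal. The construct belongs to a suite of enhancer AAVs for genetic access to cortical cell types and serves to label targeted cells fluorescently.
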