Features (pLannotate 1.2.2; 14 found; start..end, strand, type, name):
     12..39      +  repeat_region  AAV2 ITR (fragment): inverted terminal repeat of adeno-associated virus serotype 2 inverted
     68..95      +  repeat_region  AAV2 ITR (fragment): inverted terminal repeat of adeno-associated virus serotype 2 inverted
   1042..1758    +  CDS            SYFP2: SYFP2 is a basic (constitutively fluorescent) yellow fluorescent protein published in 2006, derived from Aequorea victoria. It is reported to be a very rapidly-maturing monomer with moderate acid sensitivity.
   1798..1955    +  misc_feature   WPRE (fragment): woodchuck hepatitis virus posttranscriptional regulatory element
   1961..2041    +  misc_feature   WPRE (fragment): woodchuck hepatitis virus posttranscriptional regulatory element
   2058..2169    +  polyA_signal   bGH poly(A) signal: bovine growth hormone polyadenylation signal
   2287..2427    +  repeat_region  AAV2 ITR: inverted terminal repeat of adeno-associated virus serotype 2 inverted
   2432..2483    -  misc_feature   bom (fragment): basis of mobility region from pBR322
   2502..2957    +  rep_origin     f1 ori (sequence partly withheld): f1 bacteriophage origin of replication; arrow indicates direction of (+) strand synthesis
   2958..3007    -  misc_feature   bom (fragment): basis of mobility region from pBR322
   3109..3144    -  CDS            rop (fragment): Rop protein, which maintains plasmids at low copy number; rop
   3239..3343    +  promoter       AmpR promoter: bla
   3344..4204    +  CDS            AmpR: β-lactamase; bla; confers resistance to ampicillin, carbenicillin, and related antibiotics
   4375..4963    +  rep_origin     ori: high-copy-number ColE1/pMB1/pBR322/pUC origin of replication
>Addgene plasmid #230397 | AiP14482 - pAAV-AiE0082h_3xC1-minBG-SYFP2-WPRE3-BGHpA (Alias: CN4482) | addgene full sequence | sequence record 461930 | Addgene NGS Result
CCTGCAGGCAGCTGCGCGCTCGCTCGCTCACTGAGGCCGCCCGGGCGTCGGGCGACCTTTGGTCGCCCGG
CCTCAGTGAGCGAGCGAGCGCGCAGAGAGGGAGTGGCCAACTCCATCACTAGGGGTTCCTGCGGCCGCAC
GCGTCTTTGGCCGGCAGGAGCAGCCTGATTTTAGTGACTCGTTCAGAAGGGAGGTGCAGCTGGAAGGTTG
TGTTTATTAAAGCCCAAGTGACTGGAGGTAAATGCAGGTGTGGTCAGGAAATGTAGCTGGTTCACCTCTC
AGTAGGCACAAGGCCAAAGTCAGCCGACTTGCAGATTGTAATGCCGGTTCTCCCACCCAGAGGTTATTTG
AGTTCATCCAGCACTGCAGCTGAGCAGAATGCTGCAGTCAGGGTGACACAATGCAAACTGCTTTGGCCGG
CAGGAGCAGCCTGATTTTAGTGACTCGTTCAGAAGGGAGGTGCAGCTGGAAGGTTGTGTTTATTAAAGCC
CAAGTGACTGGAGGTAAATGCAGGTGTGGTCAGGAAATGTAGCTGGTTCACCTCTCAGTAGGCACAAGGC
CAAAGTCAGCCGACTTGCAGATTGTAATGCCGGTTCTCCCACCCAGAGGTTATTTGAGTTCATCCAGCAC
TGCAGCTGAGCAGAATGCTGCAGTCAGGGTGACACAATGCAAACTGCTTTGGCCGGCAGGAGCAGCCTGA
TTTTAGTGACTCGTTCAGAAGGGAGGTGCAGCTGGAAGGTTGTGTTTATTAAAGCCCAAGTGACTGGAGG
TAAATGCAGGTGTGGTCAGGAAATGTAGCTGGTTCACCTCTCAGTAGGCACAAGGCCAAAGTCAGCCGAC
TTGCAGATTGTAATGCCGGTTCTCCCACCCAGAGGTTATTTGAGTTCATCCAGCACTGCAGCTGAGCAGA
ATGCTGCAGTCAGGGTGACACAATGCAAACTGGAGCTCGGGCTGGGCATAAAAGTCAGGGCAGAGCCATC
TATTGCTTACATTTGCTTCTGGGATCCAGATCTTTCGAAGCTAGCGCTACCGGTCGCCACCATGGTGAGC
AAGGGCGAGGAGCTGTTCACCGGGGTGGTGCCCATCCTGGTCGAGCTGGACGGCGACGTAAACGGCCACA
AGTTCAGCGTGTCCGGCGAGGGCGAGGGCGATGCCACCTACGGCAAGCTGACCCTGAAGCTGATCTGCAC
CACCGGCAAGCTGCCCGTGCCCTGGCCCACCCTCGTGACCACCCTGGGCTACGGCGTGCAGTGCTTCGCC
CGCTACCCCGACCACATGAAGCAGCACGACTTCTTCAAGTCCGCCATGCCCGAAGGCTACGTCCAGGAGC
GCACCATCTTCTTCAAGGACGACGGCAACTACAAGACCCGCGCCGAGGTGAAGTTCGAGGGCGACACCCT
GGTGAACCGCATCGAGCTGAAGGGCATCGACTTCAAGGAGGACGGCAACATCCTGGGGCACAAGCTGGAG
TACAACTACAACAGCCACAACGTCTATATCACCGCCGACAAGCAGAAGAACGGCATCAAGGCCAACTTCA
AGATCCGCCACAACATCGAGGACGGCGGCGTGCAGCTCGCCGACCACTACCAGCAGAACACCCCCATCGG
CGACGGCCCCGTGCTGCTGCCCGACAACCACTACCTGAGCTACCAGTCCAAGCTGAGCAAAGACCCCAAC
GAGAAGCGCGATCACATGGTCCTGCTGGAGTTCGTGACCGCCGCCGGGATCACTCTCGGCATGGACGAGC
TGTACAAGTAAGTCGACGGCGCGCCGCGGCCGCGAATTCGATATCATAATCAACCTCTGGATTACAAAAT
TTGTGAAAGATTGACTGGTATTCTTAACTATGTTGCTCCTTTTACGCTATGTGGATACGCTGCTTTAATG
CCTTTGTATCATGCTATTGCTTCCCGTATGGCTTTCATTTTCTCCTCCTTGTATAAATCCTGGTTAGTTC
TTGCCACGGCGGAACTCATCGCCGCCTGCCTTGCCCGCTGCTGGACAGGGGCTCGGCTGTTGGGCACTGA
CAATTCCGTGGCTCGAGAGATCTTCGACTGTGCCTTCTAGTTGCCAGCCATCTGTTGTTTGCCCCTCCCC
CGTGCCTTCCTTGACCCTGGAAGGTGCCACTCCCACTGTCCTTTCCTAATAAAATGAGGAAATTGCATCG
CATTGTCTGAGTAGGTGTCATTCTATTCTGGGGGGTGGGGTGGGGCAGGACAGCAAGGGGGAGGATTGGG
AAGACAATAGCAGGCATGAGATCTCACGTGCGGACCGAGCGGCCGCAGGAACCCCTAGTGATGGAGTTGG
CCACTCCCTCTCTGCGCGCTCGCTCGCTCACTGAGGCCGGGCGACCAAAGGTCGCCCGACGCCCGGGCTT
TGCCCGGGCGGCCTCAGTGAGCGAGCGAGCGCGCAGCTGCCTGCAGGGGCGCCTGATGCGGTATTTTCTC
CTTACGCATCTGTGCGGTATTTCACACCGCATA
[95 nt withheld, positions 2484-2578]
T
[46 nt withheld, positions 2580-2625]
C
[141 nt withheld, positions 2627-2767]
CCTTTGACGTTGGAGTCCACGTTCTTT
[37 nt withheld, positions 2795-2831]
ACTCTATCTCGGGCTATTCTTTTGATTTATAAGGGATTTTGCCGATTTCGGTCTATTGGTTAAAAAATGA
GCTGATTTAACAAAAATTTAACGCGAATTTTAACAAAATATTAACGTTTACAATTTTATGGTGCACTCTC
AGTACAATCTGCTCTGATGCCGCATAGTTAAGCCAGCCCCGACACCCGCCAACACCCGCTGACGCGCCCT
GACGGGCTTGTCTGCTCCCGGCATCCGCTTACAGACAAGCTGTGACCGTCTCCGGGAGCTGCATGTGTCA
GAGGTTTTCACCGTCATCACCGAAACGCGCGAGACGAAAGGGCCTCGTGATACGCCTATTTTTATAGGTT
AATGTCATGATAATAATGGTTTCTTAGACGTCAGGTGGCACTTTTCGGGGAAATGTGCGCGGAACCCCTA
TTTGTTTATTTTTCTAAATACATTCAAATATGTATCCGCTCATGAGACAATAACCCTGATAAATGCTTCA
ATAATATTGAAAAAGGAAGAGTATGAGTATTCAACATTTCCGTGTCGCCCTTATTCCCTTTTTTGCGGCA
TTTTGCCTTCCTGTTTTTGCTCACCCAGAAACGCTGGTGAAAGTAAAAGATGCTGAAGATCAGTTGGGTG
CACGAGTGGGTTACATCGAACTGGATCTCAACAGCGGTAAGATCCTTGAGAGTTTTCGCCCCGAAGAACG
TTTTCCAATGATGAGCACTTTTAAAGTTCTGCTATGTGGCGCGGTATTATCCCGTATTGACGCCGGGCAA
GAGCAACTCGGTCGCCGCATACACTATTCTCAGAATGACTTGGTTGAGTACTCACCAGTCACAGAAAAGC
ATCTTACGGATGGCATGACAGTAAGAGAATTATGCAGTGCTGCCATAACCATGAGTGATAACACTGCGGC
CAACTTACTTCTGACAACGATCGGAGGACCGAAGGAGCTAACCGCTTTTTTGCACAACATGGGGGATCAT
GTAACTCGCCTTGATCGTTGGGAACCGGAGCTGAATGAAGCCATACCAAACGACGAGCGTGACACCACGA
TGCCTGTAGCAATGGCAACAACGTTGCGCAAACTATTAACTGGCGAACTACTTACTCTAGCTTCCCGGCA
ACAATTAATAGACTGGATGGAGGCGGATAAAGTTGCAGGACCACTTCTGCGCTCGGCCCTTCCGGCTGGC
TGGTTTATTGCTGATAAATCTGGAGCCGGTGAGCGTGGGTCTCGCGGTATCATTGCAGCACTGGGGCCAG
ATGGTAAGCCCTCCCGTATCGTAGTTATCTACACGACGGGGAGTCAGGCAACTATGGATGAACGAAATAG
ACAGATCGCTGAGATAGGTGCCTCACTGATTAAGCATTGGTAACTGTCAGACCAAGTTTACTCATATATA
CTTTAGATTGATTTAAAACTTCATTTTTAATTTAAAAGGATCTAGGTGAAGATCCTTTTTGATAATCTCA
TGACCAAAATCCCTTAACGTGAGTTTTCGTTCCACTGAGCGTCAGACCCCGTAGAAAAGATCAAAGGATC
TTCTTGAGATCCTTTTTTTCTGCGCGTAATCTGCTGCTTGCAAACAAAAAAACCACCGCTACCAGCGGTG
GTTTGTTTGCCGGATCAAGAGCTACCAACTCTTTTTCCGAAGGTAACTGGCTTCAGCAGAGCGCAGATAC
CAAATACTGTTCTTCTAGTGTAGCCGTAGTTAGGCCACCACTTCAAGAACTCTGTAGCACCGCCTACATA
CCTCGCTCTGCTAATCCTGTTACCAGTGGCTGCTGCCAGTGGCGATAAGTCGTGTCTTACCGGGTTGGAC
TCAAGACGATAGTTACCGGATAAGGCGCAGCGGTCGGGCTGAACGGGGGGTTCGTGCACACAGCCCAGCT
TGGAGCGAACGACCTACACCGAACTGAGATACCTACAGCGTGAGCTATGAGAAAGCGCCACGCTTCCCGA
AGGGAGAAAGGCGGACAGGTATCCGGTAAGCGGCAGGGTCGGAACAGGAGAGCGCACGAGGGAGCTTCCA
GGGGGAAACGCCTGGTATCTTTATAGTCCTGTCGGGTTTCGCCACCTCTGACTTGAGCGTCGATTTTTGT
GATGCTCGTCAGGGGGGCGGAGCCTATGGAAAAACGCCAGCAACGCGGCCTTTTTACGGTTCCTGGCCTT
TTGCTGGCCTTTTGCTCACATGT
